Addgene plasmid #236650: pAAVLINK-EF1alpha-5' DIP2A
Purpose: 5' AAVLINK plasmid for DIP2A expression
Depositing lab: Zhonghua Lu. Depositing organization: Shenzhen Institute of Advanced Technology (SIAT), Chinese Academy of Sciences. Publication: AAVLINK: A potent DNA-recombination method for large cargo delivery in gene therapy. Lin J, Lin Y, Liu N, Cao W, Zhang J, Wen S, Zhang Y, Liao W, Hong Z, Lin Y, Liu Q, Liu H, Li Q, Chen B, Li M, Luo Z, Yang L, Yang Y, Zheng SH, Wang Y, Chu H, Hu Y, Qin Y, Luo BX, Tian S, Chen Y, Yan T, Yang L, Wang H, Liu T, Jiang Y, Lu Z. Cell. 2026 Feb 5;189(3):969-986.e17. doi: 10.1016/j.cell.2025.12.039. Epub 2026 Jan 27. PubMed 41605211.
Backbone
  Vector backbone: pAAV-hSyn-EGFP
  Backbone manufacturer: Addgene
  Vector type: AAV
Growth in bacteria
  Bacterial resistance: Ampicillin, 100 μg/mL
  Growth temperature: 37°C
  Growth strain: NEB Stable
  Copy number: High Copy
Gene/Insert
  Gene/Insert name: DIP2A
  Species: H. sapiens (human)
  Entrez Gene: DIP2A (a.k.a. C21orf106, DIP2)
  Promoter: EF1alpha
  Tag / fusion protein: HA (N terminal on insert)
  Cloning method: Restriction Enzyme; 5′ cloning site unknown (unknown if destroyed)
Terms and licenses: Academic/Nonprofit Terms; Industry Terms: Not Available to Industry
Depositor comments: See publication for corresponding AAV Link vectors.
How to cite: pAAVLINK-EF1alpha-5' DIP2A was a gift from Zhonghua Lu (Addgene plasmid # 236650 ; http://n2t.net/addgene:236650 ; RRID:Addgene_236650)
