[The description below was written by a language model from this plasmid's Addgene catalogue record and pLannotate feature annotations shown in this document.]
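Description:
pAAVLINK-EF1alpha-5' DIP2A is an AAV transfer plasmid, built on the pAAV-hSyn-EGFP backbone, that carries the upstream half of a split expression cassette for human DIP2A. It belongs to the AAVLINK system, a DNA-recombination approach for delivering cargoes too large for a single AAV genome, and is meant to be used with a matching 3' vector that the record does not identify beyond referring to the publication. In bacteria it replicates from a high-copy ColE1/pUC-type origin and is selected with ampicillin through the β-lactamase gene. An f1 origin and small remnants of pBR322 rop and bom sequences are also annotated in the backbone.

The cassette lies on the minus strand of the 6,351 nt sequenced record, between AAV2 inverted terminal repeats. One ITR is detected intact and the other only as two short fragments, which is common for these repeat structures in sequencing-based annotation. Transcription is driven by the EF-1α core promoter followed by a truncated HTLV-1 5' LTR segment, a composite arrangement that gives strong constitutive expression in mammalian cells. This drives a DIP2A fragment, annotated as spanning the plasmid's numbering origin. The catalogue lists an N-terminal HA tag, although the feature table does not annotate it separately.

Immediately downstream of the partial coding sequence are a fragment of a chimeric β-globin/immunoglobulin intron and a lox2272 site fragment, just inside the ITR. This layout suggests that Cre-mediated recombination at lox2272 joins the 5' and 3' genomes, with the junction placed in intronic sequence so that splicing removes it and restores the full-length reading frame. The record itself does not spell out this mechanism.

The stated purpose is DIP2A expression.
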