Features (pLannotate 1.2.2; 15 found; start..end, strand, type, name):
    501..769     -  LTR            5' LTR (truncated): truncated 5' long terminal repeat (LTR) from human T-cell leukemia virus (HTLV) type 1
    782..993     -  promoter       EF-1α core promoter: core promoter for human elongation factor EF-1α
   1073..1100    -  repeat_region  AAV2 ITR (fragment): inverted terminal repeat of adeno-associated virus serotype 2 inverted
   1129..1156    -  repeat_region  AAV2 ITR (fragment): inverted terminal repeat of adeno-associated virus serotype 2 inverted
   1229..1817    -  rep_origin     ori: high-copy-number ColE1/pMB1/pBR322/pUC origin of replication
   1988..2848    -  CDS            AmpR: β-lactamase; bla; confers resistance to ampicillin, carbenicillin, and related antibiotics
   2849..2953    -  promoter       AmpR promoter: bla
   3048..3083    +  CDS            rop (fragment): Rop protein, which maintains plasmids at low copy number; rop
   3185..3234    +  misc_feature   bom (fragment): basis of mobility region from pBR322
   3235..3690    -  rep_origin     f1 ori (sequence partly withheld): f1 bacteriophage origin of replication; arrow indicates direction of (+) strand synthesis
   3709..3760    +  misc_feature   bom (fragment): basis of mobility region from pBR322
   3765..3905    -  repeat_region  AAV2 ITR: inverted terminal repeat of adeno-associated virus serotype 2 inverted
   3950..3978    -  protein_bind   lox2272 (fragment): Cre-mediated recombination occurs in the 8-bp core sequence (GGATACTT). lox2272 sites are compatible with each other, but incompatible with loxP or loxN sites (Lee and Saito, 1988). Cre recombinase
   3987..4027    -  intron         chimeric intron (fragment): chimera between introns from human β-globin and immunoglobulin heavy chain genes
   4026..431     -  CDS            DIP2A (fragment) (across the origin): DIP2A_HUMAN - Also known as C21orf106, DIP2, KIAA0184. Experimental evidence at protein level: Swiss-Prot protein existence level 1. Catalyzes the de novo synthesis of acetyl-CoA in vitro (By similarity). Promotes acetylation of CTTN, possibly by providing the acetyl donor, ensuring correct dendritic spine morphology and synaptic transmission (By similarity). Binds to follistatin-related protein FSTL1 and may act as a cell surface receptor for FSTL1, contributing to AKT activation and subsequent FSTL1-induced survival and function of endothelial cells and cardiac myocytes (PubMed:20054002). Fr
>Addgene plasmid #236650 | pAAVLINK-EF1alpha-5' DIP2A | addgene full sequence | sequence record 476890 | Addgene NGS Result
GAGCCCTCATCTTCTGAGGCAGACGACGTGTCTGGAGGGGTGTAGGTTTCCACAGACGAATGCACAAGGA
CAGAACGTCTCTTCGAAGGCATAGGCATCTTCCTCTCTTTGTATTTGGCCAAAGCTGCTTGCACGGCTTC
AGTGTGGACATCTGACCGGAAGCGCTCATCCCTCGAGGCGGTGGGCCGAGACTTCTGCTGCTTGGGTGCA
GCGGCCGTGGTTTGTGAGGGCCCAGGAATTCTATTCTCTGCTTGCAGAGATGGGTCTATTCCTTGAATAA
GCGGTATATAACGTGCAAGCAGCTTTGCCCTTTTCTTTTCATATCCTTTTTGAGTGATGTCACCTTCCGA
CAGCTCCAGCTCCAGCTCAGCCAGGCTCTCCCGCACCTCGGCAGGCAGCGGCGCCGCCTCCAGCGGGCAC
CCGCGGTCAGCAGATCCAGCATAGTCAGGTACGTCATAAGGGTACATGGTGGCCGTACGGTAGGCGCCGG
TCACAGCTTGGATCTGTAACGGCGCAGAACAGAAAACGAAACAAAGACGTAGAGTTGAGCAAGCAGGGTC
AGGCAAAGCGTGGAGAGCCGGCTGAGTCTAGGTAGGCTCCAAGGGAGCGCCGGACAAAGGCCCGGTCTCG
ACCTGAGCTTTAAACTTACCTAGACGGCGGACGCAGTTCAGGAGGCACCACAGGCGGGAGGCGGCAGAAC
GCGACTCAACCGGCGTGGATGGCGGCCTCAGGTAGGGCGGCGGGCGCGTGAAGGAGAGATGCGAGCCCCT
CGAAGCTTCAGCTGTGTTCTGGCGGCAAACCCGTTGCGAAAAAGAACGTTCACGGCGACTACTGCACTTA
TATACGGTTCTCCCCCACCCTCGGGAAAAAGGCGGAGCCAGTACACGACATCACTTTCCCAGTTTACCCC
GCGCCACCTTCTCTAGGCACCCGTTCAATTGCCGACCCCTCCCCCCAACTTCTCGGGGACTGTGGGCGAT
GTGCGCTCTGCCCACTGACGGGCACCGGAGCGATCGCAGATCCACGCGTGCGGCCGCAGGAACCCCTAGT
GATGGAGTTGGCCACTCCCTCTCTGCGCGCTCGCTCGCTCACTGAGGCCGGGCGACCAAAGGTCGCCCGA
CGCCCGGGCGGCCTCAGTGAGCGAGCGAGCGCGCAGCTGCCTGCAGGACATGTGAGCAAAAGGCCAGCAA
AAGGCCAGGAACCGTAAAAAGGCCGCGTTGCTGGCGTTTTTCCATAGGCTCCGCCCCCCTGACGAGCATC
ACAAAAATCGACGCTCAAGTCAGAGGTGGCGAAACCCGACAGGACTATAAAGATACCAGGCGTTTCCCCC
TGGAAGCTCCCTCGTGCGCTCTCCTGTTCCGACCCTGCCGCTTACCGGATACCTGTCCGCCTTTCTCCCT
TCGGGAAGCGTGGCGCTTTCTCATAGCTCACGCTGTAGGTATCTCAGTTCGGTGTAGGTCGTTCGCTCCA
AGCTGGGCTGTGTGCACGAACCCCCCGTTCAGCCCGACCGCTGCGCCTTATCCGGTAACTATCGTCTTGA
GTCCAACCCGGTAAGACACGACTTATCGCCACTGGCAGCAGCCACTGGTAACAGGATTAGCAGAGCGAGG
TATGTAGGCGGTGCTACAGAGTTCTTGAAGTGGTGGCCTAACTACGGCTACACTAGAAGAACAGTATTTG
GTATCTGCGCTCTGCTGAAGCCAGTTACCTTCGGAAAAAGAGTTGGTAGCTCTTGATCCGGCAAACAAAC
CACCGCTGGTAGCGGTGGTTTTTTTGTTTGCAAGCAGCAGATTACGCGCAGAAAAAAAGGATCTCAAGAA
GATCCTTTGATCTTTTCTACGGGGTCTGACGCTCAGTGGAACGAAAACTCACGTTAAGGGATTTTGGTCA
TGAGATTATCAAAAAGGATCTTCACCTAGATCCTTTTAAATTAAAAATGAAGTTTTAAATCAATCTAAAG
TATATATGAGTAAACTTGGTCTGACAGTTACCAATGCTTAATCAGTGAGGCACCTATCTCAGCGATCTGT
CTATTTCGTTCATCCATAGTTGCCTGACTCCCCGTCGTGTAGATAACTACGATACGGGAGGGCTTACCAT
CTGGCCCCAGTGCTGCAATGATACCGCGAGACCCACGCTCACCGGCTCCAGATTTATCAGCAATAAACCA
GCCAGCCGGAAGGGCCGAGCGCAGAAGTGGTCCTGCAACTTTATCCGCCTCCATCCAGTCTATTAATTGT
TGCCGGGAAGCTAGAGTAAGTAGTTCGCCAGTTAATAGTTTGCGCAACGTTGTTGCCATTGCTACAGGCA
TCGTGGTGTCACGCTCGTCGTTTGGTATGGCTTCATTCAGCTCCGGTTCCCAACGATCAAGGCGAGTTAC
ATGATCCCCCATGTTGTGCAAAAAAGCGGTTAGCTCCTTCGGTCCTCCGATCGTTGTCAGAAGTAAGTTG
GCCGCAGTGTTATCACTCATGGTTATGGCAGCACTGCATAATTCTCTTACTGTCATGCCATCCGTAAGAT
GCTTTTCTGTGACTGGTGAGTACTCAACCAAGTCATTCTGAGAATAGTGTATGCGGCGACCGAGTTGCTC
TTGCCCGGCGTCAATACGGGATAATACCGCGCCACATAGCAGAACTTTAAAAGTGCTCATCATTGGAAAA
CGTTCTTCGGGGCGAAAACTCTCAAGGATCTTACCGCTGTTGAGATCCAGTTCGATGTAACCCACTCGTG
CACCCAACTGATCTTCAGCATCTTTTACTTTCACCAGCGTTTCTGGGTGAGCAAAAACAGGAAGGCAAAA
TGCCGCAAAAAAGGGAATAAGGGCGACACGGAAATGTTGAATACTCATACTCTTCCTTTTTCAATATTAT
TGAAGCATTTATCAGGGTTATTGTCTCATGAGCGGATACATATTTGAATGTATTTAGAAAAATAAACAAA
TAGGGGTTCCGCGCACATTTCCCCGAAAAGTGCCACCTGACGTCTAAGAAACCATTATTATCATGACATT
AACCTATAAAAATAGGCGTATCACGAGGCCCTTTCGTCTCGCGCGTTTCGGTGATGACGGTGAAAACCTC
TGACACATGCAGCTCCCGGAGACGGTCACAGCTTGTCTGTAAGCGGATGCCGGGAGCAGACAAGCCCGTC
AGGGCGCGTCAGCGGGTGTTGGCGGGTGTCGGGGCTGGCTTAACTATGCGGCATCAGAGCAGATTGTACT
GAGAGTGCACCATAAAATTGTAAACGTTAATATTTTGTTAAAATTCGCGTTAAATTTTTGTTAAATCAGC
TCATTTTTTAACCAATAGACCGAAATCGGCAAAATCCCTTATAAATCAAAAGAATAGCCCGAGATAGAGT
[37 nt withheld, positions 3361-3397]
AAAGAACGTGGACTCCAACGTCAAAGG
[141 nt withheld, positions 3425-3565]
G
[46 nt withheld, positions 3567-3612]
A
[95 nt withheld, positions 3614-3708]
TATGCGGTGTGAAATACCGCACAGATGCGTAAGGAGAAAATACCGCATCAGGCGCCCCTGCAGGCAGCTG
CGCGCTCGCTCGCTCACTGAGGCCGCCCGGGCAAAGCCCGGGCGTCGGGCGACCTTTGGTCGCCCGGCCT
CAGTGAGCGAGCGAGCGCGCAGAGAGGGAGTGGCCAACTCCATCACTAGGGGTTCCTGCGGCCGCTCGGT
CCGCACGTGCCACACCGGTCTCCATAACTTAATAACTTCGTATAAAGTATCCTATACGAATAATAGCTTA
TTGGTCTCCTTAAACCTGTCTTGTAACCTTGATACTTACCTTCCAGAAAGCGCTGTTTGGTTTCAGAAAT
GTGAATCCCTCCGAGAGGAGCCTTGGGCAAGGTGTTGGCAGGAACCAGGGCCAGACAGTACACGCCCACC
TGGTGGATGCTATCAATGGCCTGCAGCACACGGCTCATCCACTGGAAGCTGTCCTCCTCCGAGGCATCCG
GCCGCTGCTCAGCCACCAGGACAATCCGGTCGTCGTGCAGCACGGTCACAGAGAACACAGCGATCCTGCC
TCTGTAGACAAACTTCATGGGCTCCACGGCCAGTGCGGTGGCCACAACGTCATCTGCATTGTGTCTGCGA
ACTCCAGTGACCATCAGCCCGTCCAGTTTGCCCACGATGAAGACCAGGTTGTCAGGCCCGATGAAGCCCA
GCAGGCCTGTCCTGGTGAATGGCCTGTCAAAGATGGGTGCTCCTCCTGTGGTGACCGGAACTGCCTCAAA
CACATTCTTCGTGATTCCAAGCAATCCATAGTACGCTGTGCCAGTTGCACTGGAACTGACGCATATTTCT
CCCACTTCATCAGTTTTACAAAGATAAGGGGTACCTTCTAACTTCACAACACATACATTAGCTCCAGGCA
TCACCTGACCAACGTCCTGAACAGTAAGGACTGACAACTTTTCTTCAGTATCCACTCTGATAACACCATA
ACTTAGACCGTTCATCGATAGGACTGCTTTTCTTGGAGGTGGTCCTCCCAGATCAGGTGGCCTGCGGATG
GCGACAGTCAGCGCCTCAGGAGAACTTGCACAAGGACAGATGACCTCTGGCCTCAGACCTCTGGACTGGA
AGACGTTGAGGAAGGCGTCACAGGAGGAGATCGACCACGGGTTGGCACCATCGGCCACAATCAGCATGCG
CAGTGAGCTGAGGCTGACGTCCCTCTGGCCCCGCTGAGCTAGGAGAGACCAGTGCATGTCTCGCGACTTC
ACCAGCGCGGCCCGAGCTTTATAGAAGCACACTTTCTGGATCCAGGAGAGTGGGTTCGCCTTCATCAGCG
CGTAGGGGACGCTGACCACGTGCATCCTGTTCATGACGCTTGTTAACACGCCATGCCACAGACCAGCATC
CCTTTTGAAATCCAGCACGTTTGTTAATGTTTCAGCTTCTGAGTACCCGCACGCCTGGGTCAGAGCCCGG
CACTGTGCCAGCAGGGATGCGTGGGACACTGTGACCCCCACCGTACTGCCTTCTTTGCTGGTTTTATACT
CAATGTAGGCAGTCCCAGTCCCTGTGTCCTGGGCCAGAGGGTGCCAGTCCTTTGGGGGCTTGGCTAGATG
CTTCCCATCAATCACTAGCCAGGAGAGCGGGGGCCAACCTTTGAAAGCTGCCACCTCTCCTGTCTGTGCC
TTGGGGAGGCCTTTCTGACAAGCGTCTGTGGTCAGGGCCAAGAAGACTCCACAGCTGCCCAGCAGAAACC
CAACCTGCTGGCTGCCTGCATCCTTTCTTGTTAATGGCACTTCTATGGGGACAGGAACCAGCTCTGCCAG
GAGACACCCATAAAATGCAACCATGAACATCACAGGGTCACTATTCGGAAACACGAGCGCCACTCTGTCT
CCAGGTTTAAGTAGAGGTTCATTCTTACTTGTCAGTTTATTAAGTAGAGTATAAGCTAGTTTTAAACTCC
GACTCCAAAGTTTACCATAGGTGAGAGTGTAGACGGCTTTCCCAGTTGTATCCAAGGCAGTCAGACAGGG
GGATTTGGGCTGTGTTGTGCCCCAGCGCTGCAAGGTGGCCAACAGCGACGGCGGTCGGGGGACACCTGCA
GTGAGAGGCTCCCCTCTCAGCACACTCGTCTCGCTTCCCTCAGGCTTTGGCTGATTTGGATCTGGTTGCT
GAACTTCCAACAATTCCTCAAAATCATCCACAAAGAACTCCTTCAGTGGAGGGCGCTTTGGCCTCTTCAG
GGTGTTCAGAAGCTGCTGGATTTTGGAGGACACTCTGCTGTTCACAGGGACACCATCTGCTGTTTCCAGC
ATGCTCCCGCTGCACCCCCGAGGAACACTTCTCACAGAAGCCACCTGTGGACGCTCAAAGTACGAATGCT
CCACGAGGCCCGTGGTGACATCAGGAGGGGCAGAATGCAGATCTATGTGGGTGTGGGCCTCGAGGCCTGC
GAGTGCAGTGGTAGCGGCGGCCCCCGGCGTGGCTGCAGCACTGGGAGCAGTGGTGGGTCTCCCTCCCGGG
TGAGATGAGGTGGAGGATGCAGAGGATGAGGTGGACGAGCCCTGAATGACCCGGTCGAGCCAGGGCTCGA
CGCTGGAATGGCTCTGGAGCGGAGTGGAGGTGAGTCGCCCGGGTCGCCGTAAA
